>Addgene plasmid #67836 | pGEX-2TK-GST-mEKLF | addgene partial sequence | sequence record 120379 | pGEX5 5'-GGGCTGGCAAGCCACGTTTGGTG-3'
ATCTGGTTCCGCGTGGATCTCGTCGTGCATCTGTTGGATCCATGGCCTCAGCTGAGACTGTCTTACCCTC
CATCAGTACACTCACCACCCTGGGACAGTTTCTGGACACCCAGGAGGACTTCCTCAAGTGGTGGCGGTCT
GAGGAGACGCAGGATTTGGGGCCGGGGCCCCCGAATCCTACGGGGCCGTCCCTTCACGTGAGTCTGAAAT
CGGAGGACCCTTCCGGAGAGGACGATGAGAGGGACGTGACCTGTGCGTGGGACCCGGATCTTTTCCTTAC
AAACTTTCCAGGTTCCGAGTCTCCCGGCACTTCCCGGACCTGTGCCCTGGCGCCCAGCGTGGGGCCAGTG
GCACAGTTCGAGCCGCCTGAGTCTCTGGGCGCCTACGCGGGTGGCCCAGGGTTGGTGACTGGGCCTTTGG
GCTCCGAGGAGCACACAAGCTGGGCGCACCCGACTCCGAGACCCCCAGCCCCTGAACCCTTCGTGGCCCC
TGCCCTGGCCCCGGGACTCGCTCCCAAGGCTCAGCCCTCGTACTCCGACTCGCGAGCGGGCTCCGTAGGG
GGCTTCTTCCCGCGGGCGGGGCTTGCGGTGCCCGCAGCTCCAGGCGCCCCCTATGGGCTGCTGTCGGGAT
ACCCCGCGCTGTACCCCGCGCCACAGTACCAAGGCCACTTCCAGCTCTTTCGCGGGCTCGCGGCGCCTTC
TGCTGGTCCCACGGCGCCCCCTTCCTTCTTGAATTGTCTGGGACCTGGGACTGTGGCCACAGAACTCGGG
GCCACTGCGATCGCCGGAGACGCAGGCTTGTCCCCGGGAACTGCGCCGCCCAAACGCA
