>Addgene plasmid #67836 | pGEX-2TK-GST-mEKLF | addgene partial sequence | sequence record 120692 | pGEX3 5'-CCGGGAGCTGCATGTGTCAGAGG-3'
GCGCGAGGCAGATCGTCAGTCAGTCACGATGAATTCTCACTCAGAGGTGACGCTTCATGTGCAGAGCTAA
GTGGTCAGAGCGTGAAAAAGCACGTGGGCAGAGGCCACAGCAGAAGGGACGATGTCCAGTGTGCTTCCGG
TAGTGGCGCGTCAGTTCGTCTGAGCGAGCGAACCTCCAGTCACAGCCGTCCCAGGAGCAGGCATAAGGCT
TCTCTCCCGTGTGCGTGCGCAGGTGCGCCTTGAGGTGCGAGCTCTTGGAGTAGCTCTTCCCGCAGCTTTC
GTGCCCGCACGTATGTGCCGCCTGCCTCTTAGGTGCCAAAGTTCGCCGGCTGCGTTTGGGCGGCGCAGTT
CCCGGGGACAAGCCTGCGTCTCCGGCGATCGCAGTGGCCCCGAGTTCTGTGGCCACAGTCCCAGGTCCCA
GACAATTCAAGAAGGAAGGGGGCGCCGTGGGACCAGCAGAAGGCGCCGCGAGCCCGCGAAAGAGCTGGAA
GTGGCCTTGGTACTGTGGCGCGGGGTACAGCGCGGGGTATCCCGACAGCAGCCCATAGGGGGCGCCTGGA
GCTGCGGGCACCGCAAGCCCCGCCCGCGGGAAGAAGCCCCCTACGGAGCCCGCTCGCGAGTCGGAGTACG
AGGGCTGAGCCTTGGGAGCGAGTCCCGGGGCCAGGGCAGGGGCCACGAAGGGTTCAGGGGCTGGGGGTCT
CGGAGTCGGGTGCGCCCAGCTTGTGTGCTCCTCGGAGCCCAAAGGCCCAGTCACCAACCCTGGGCCACCC
GCGTAGGCGCCCAGAGACTCAGGCGGCTCGAACTGTGCCACTGGCC
