[The description below was written by a language model from this plasmid's Addgene catalogue record.]
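Description:
pGEX-2TK-GST-mEKLF is a bacterial expression plasmid built on the commercial pGEX-2TK backbone (about 5 kb without insert). It produces murine erythroid Krüppel-like factor (EKLF, the product of the Klf1 gene) as a fusion to glutathione S-transferase. The plasmid is propagated in E. coli under ampicillin selection; the record lists copy number as unknown and includes no feature table, so the origin, promoter and other backbone elements are not itemised. pGEX-series vectors generally drive the GST fusion from an IPTG-inducible tac promoter with a plasmid-borne lacI repressor. The 2TK variant is known for carrying a thrombin cleavage site and a protein kinase A recognition site between GST and the cloning site, which allow removal of the tag or in vitro radiolabelling of the purified protein.

The insert corresponds to nucleotides 71–1215 of the mouse EKLF cDNA, cloned between the BamHI and EcoRI sites downstream of GST; whether these sites survived cloning is not recorded. According to the record, full-length mEKLF spans amino acids 20–376 in the numbering used, with residue 19 being the initiator methionine. The clone carries two substitutions, G299S and T305S, which the depositor states have no functional consequences.

The GST tag permits affinity purification of recombinant EKLF on glutathione resin and its use as bait in pull-down assays. The associated publication concerns acetylation of EKLF and its interaction with histone acetyltransferases, so the fusion protein is likely suited to in vitro binding and modification studies, although the record does not spell out specific applications.
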