Addgene plasmid #67836: pGEX-2TK-GST-mEKLF
Purpose: Encodes GST fusion to murine EKLF (nucleotides 71-1215)
Depositing lab: James Bieker. Depositing organization: Icahn School of Medicine at Mount Sinai. Publication: Acetylation and modulation of erythroid Kruppel-like factor (EKLF) activity by interaction with histone acetyltransferases. Zhang W, Bieker JJ. Proc Natl Acad Sci U S A. 1998 Aug 18;95(17):9855-60. PubMed 9707565.
Backbone
  Vector backbone: pGEX-2TK
  Backbone manufacturer: GE Healthcare Life Sciences
  Backbone size w/o insert (bp): 4969
  Vector type: Bacterial Expression
Growth in bacteria
  Bacterial resistance: Ampicillin, 100 μg/mL
  Growth temperature: 37°C
  Growth strain: DH5alpha
  Copy number: Unknown
Gene/Insert
  Gene/Insert name: EKLF
  Species: M. musculus (mouse)
  Mutation: Full-length mEKLF is aa 20-376; amino acid 19 is the initiator Methionine; See depositor comments below on mutations G299S, T305S
  Entrez Gene: Klf1 (a.k.a. Eklf, Nan)
  Cloning method: Restriction Enzyme; 5′ cloning site BamHI (unknown if destroyed); 3′ cloning site EcoRI (unknown if destroyed)
  Sequencing primers: 5′ pGEX5; 3′ AmpR (ATAATACCGCGCCACATAGC)
Terms and licenses: Academic/Nonprofit Terms; Industry Terms: Not Available to Industry
Depositor comments: Mutations G299S, and T305S have no functional consequences.
How to cite: pGEX-2TK-GST-mEKLF was a gift from James Bieker (Addgene plasmid # 67836 ; http://n2t.net/addgene:67836 ; RRID:Addgene_67836)
